>Addgene plasmid #172598 | pCEP4-myc-PDGFRA-D842V_EGFP-PEST_reporter | depositor full sequence | sequence record 334919 | pCEP4-myc-PDGFRA-D842V_EGFP-PEST_reporter sequence 15506 bps
GCCGGCAAGGCCGGATCCAGACATGATAAGATACATTGATGAGTTTGGACAAACCACAACTAGAATGCAG
TGAAAAAAATGCTTTATTTGTGAAATTTGTGATGCTATTGCTTTATTTGTAACCATTATAAGCTGCAATA
AACAAGTTAACAACAACAATTGCATTCATTTTATGTTTCAGGTTCAGGGGGAGGTGGGGAGGTTTTTTAA
AGCAAGTAAAACCTCTACAAATGTGGTATGGCTGATTATGATCCGGCTGCCTCGCGCGTTTCGGTGATGA
CGGTGAAAACCTCTGACACATGCAGCTCCCGGAGACGGTCACAGCTTGTCTGTAAGCGGATGCCGGGAGC
AGACAAGCCCGTCAGGGCGCGTCAGCGGGTGTTGGCGGGTGTCGGGGCGCAGCCATGACCGGTCGACTCT
AGAGCCCCGCCGCCGGACGAACTAAACCTGACTACGGCATCTCTGCCCCTTCTTCGCTGGTACGAGGAGC
GCTTTTGTTTTGTATTCGGGGCAGTGCATGTAATCCCTTCAGTTGGTTGGTACAACTTGCCAACTGGGCC
CTGTTCCACATGTGACACGGGGGGGGACCAAACACAAAGGGGTTCTCTGACTGTAGTTGACATCCTTATA
AATGGATGTGCACATTTGCCAACACTGAGTGGCTTTCATCCTGGAGCAGACTTTGCATGCTGTGGACTGC
AACACAACATTGCCTTTATGTGTAACTCTTGGCTGAAGCTCTTACACCAATGCTGGGGGACATGTACCTC
CCAGGGGCCCAGGAAGACTACGGGAGGCTACACCAACGTCAATCAGAGGGGCCTGTGTAGCTACCGATAA
GCGGACCCTCAAGAGGGCATTAGCAATAGTGTTTATAAGGCCCCCTTGTTAACCCTAAACGGGTAGCATA
TGCTTCCCGGGTAGTAGTATATACTATCCAGACTAACCCTAATTCAATAGCATATGTTACCCAACGGGAA
GCATATGCTATCGAATTAGGGTTAGTAAAAGGGTCCTAAGGAACAGCGATATCTCCCACCCCATGAGCTG
TCACGGTTTTATTTACATGGGGTCAGGATTCCACGAGGGTAGTGAACCATTTTAGTCACAAGGGCAGTGG
CTGAAGATCAAGGAGCGGGCAGTGAACTCTCCTGAATCTTCGCCTGCTTCTTCATTCTCCTTCGTTTAGC
TAATAGAATAACTGCTGAGTTGTGAACAGTAAGGTGTATGTGAGGTGCTCGAAAACAAGGTTTCAGGTGA
CGCCCCCAGAATAAAATTTGGACGGGGGGTTCAGTGGTGGCATTGTGCTATGACACCAATATAACCCTCA
CAAACCCCTTGGGCAATAAATACTAGTGTAGGAATGAAACATTCTGAATATCTTTAACAATAGAAATCCA
TGGGGTGGGGACAAGCCGTAAAGACTGGATGTCCATCTCACACGAATTTATGGCTATGGGCAACACATAA
TCCTAGTGCAATATGATACTGGGGTTATTAAGATGTGTCCCAGGCAGGGACCAAGACAGGTGAACCATGT
TGTTACACTCTATTTGTAACAAGGGGAAAGAGAGTGGACGCCGACAGCAGCGGACTCCACTGGTTGTCTC
TAACACCCCCGAAAATTAAACGGGGCTCCACGCCAATGGGGCCCATAAACAAAGACAAGTGGCCACTCTT
TTTTTTGAAATTGTGGAGTGGGGGCACGCGTCAGCCCCCACACGCCGCCCTGCGGTTTTGGACTGTAAAA
TAAGGGTGTAATAACTTGGCTGATTGTAACCCCGCTAACCACTGCGGTCAAACCACTTGCCCACAAAACC
ACTAATGGCACCCCGGGGAATACCTGCATAAGTAGGTGGGCGGGCCAAGATAGGGGCGCGATTGCTGCGA
TCTGGAGGACAAATTACACACACTTGCGCCTGAGCGCCAAGCACAGGGTTGTTGGTCCTCATATTCACGA
GGTCGCTGAGAGCACGGTGGGCTAATGTTGCCATGGGTAGCATATACTACCCAAATATCTGGATAGCATA
TGCTATCCTAATCTATATCTGGGTAGCATAGGCTATCCTAATCTATATCTGGGTAGCATATGCTATCCTA
ATCTATATCTGGGTAGTATATGCTATCCTAATTTATATCTGGGTAGCATAGGCTATCCTAATCTATATCT
GGGTAGCATATGCTATCCTAATCTATATCTGGGTAGTATATGCTATCCTAATCTGTATCCGGGTAGCATA
TGCTATCCTAATAGAGATTAGGGTAGTATATGCTATCCTAATTTATATCTGGGTAGCATATACTACCCAA
ATATCTGGATAGCATATGCTATCCTAATCTATATCTGGGTAGCATATGCTATCCTAATCTATATCTGGGT
AGCATAGGCTATCCTAATCTATATCTGGGTAGCATATGCTATCCTAATCTATATCTGGGTAGTATATGCT
ATCCTAATTTATATCTGGGTAGCATAGGCTATCCTAATCTATATCTGGGTAGCATATGCTATCCTAATCT
ATATCTGGGTAGTATATGCTATCCTAATCTGTATCCGGGTAGCATATGCTATCCTCATGCATATACAGTC
AGCATATGATACCCAGTAGTAGAGTGGGAGTGCTATCCTTTGCATATGCCGCCACCTCCCAAGGGGGCGT
GAATTTTCGCTGCTTGTCCTTTTCCTGCATGCTGGTTGCTCCCATTCTTAGGTGAATTTAAGGAGGCCAG
GCTAAAGCCGTCGCATGTCTGATTGCTCACCAGGTAAATGTCGCTAATGTTTTCCAACGCGAGAAGGTGT
TGAGCGCGGAGCTGAGTGACGTGACAACATGGGTATGCCCAATTGCCCCATGTTGGGAGGACGAAAATGG
TGACAAGACAGATGGCCAGAAATACACCAACAGCACGCATGATGTCTACTGGGGATTTATTCTTTAGTGC
GGGGGAATACACGGCTTTTAATACGATTGAGGGCGTCTCCTAACAAGTTACATCACTCCTGCCCTTCCTC
ACCCTCATCTCCATCACCTCCTTCATCTCCGTCATCTCCGTCATCACCCTCCGCGGCAGCCCCTTCCACC
ATAGGTGGAAACCAGGGAGGCAAATCTACTCCATCGTCAAAGCTGCACACAGTCACCCTGATATTGCAGG
TAGGAGCGGGCTTTGTCATAACAAGGTCCTTAATCGCATCCTTCAAAACCTCAGCAAATATATGAGTTTG
TAAAAAGACCATGAAATAACAGACAATGGACTCCCTTAGCGGGCCAGGTTGTGGGCCGGGTCCAGGGGCC
ATTCCAAAGGGGAGACGACTCAATGGTGTAAGACGACATTGTGGAATAGCAAGGGCAGTTCCTCGCCTTA
GGTTGTAAAGGGAGGTCTTACTACCTCCATATACGAACACACCGGCGACCCAAGTTCCTTCGTCGGTAGT
CCTTTCTACGTGACTCCTAGCCAGGAGAGCTCTTAAACCTTCTGCAATGTTCTCAAATTTCGGGTTGGAA
CCTCCTTGACCACGATGCTTTCCAAACCACCCTCCTTTTTTGCGCCTGCCTCCATCACCCTGACCCCGGG
GTCCAGTGCTTGGGCCTTCTCCTGGGTCATCTGCGGGGCCCTGCTCTATCGCTCCCGGGGGCACGTCAGG
CTCACCATCTGGGCCACCTTCTTGGTGGTATTCAAAATAATCGGCTTCCCCTACAGGGTGGAAAAATGGC
CTTCTACCTGGAGGGGGCCTGCGCGGTGGAGACCCGGATGATGATGACTGACTACTGGGACTCCTGGGCC
TCTTTTCTCCACGTCCACGACCTCTCCCCCTGGCTCTTTCACGACTTCCCCCCCTGGCTCTTTCACGTCC
TCTACCCCGGCGGCCTCCACTACCTCCTCGACCCCGGCCTCCACTACCTCCTCGACCCCGGCCTCCACTG
CCTCCTCGACCCCGGCCTCCACCTCCTGCTCCTGCCCCTCCTGCTCCTGCCCCTCCTCCTGCTCCTGCCC
CTCCTGCCCCTCCTGCTCCTGCCCCTCCTGCCCCTCCTGCTCCTGCCCCTCCTGCCCCTCCTGCTCCTGC
CCCTCCTGCCCCTCCTCCTGCTCCTGCCCCTCCTGCCCCTCCTCCTGCTCCTGCCCCTCCTGCCCCTCCT
GCTCCTGCCCCTCCTGCCCCTCCTGCTCCTGCCCCTCCTGCCCCTCCTGCTCCTGCCCCTCCTGCTCCTG
CCCCTCCTGCTCCTGCCCCTCCTGCTCCTGCCCCTCCTGCCCCTCCTGCCCCTCCTCCTGCTCCTGCCCC
TCCTGCTCCTGCCCCTCCTGCCCCTCCTGCCCCTCCTGCTCCTGCCCCTCCTCCTGCTCCTGCCCCTCCT
GCCCCTCCTGCCCCTCCTCCTGCTCCTGCCCCTCCTGCCCCTCCTCCTGCTCCTGCCCCTCCTCCTGCTC
CTGCCCCTCCTGCCCCTCCTGCCCCTCCTCCTGCTCCTGCCCCTCCTGCCCCTCCTCCTGCTCCTGCCCC
TCCTCCTGCTCCTGCCCCTCCTGCCCCTCCTGCCCCTCCTCCTGCTCCTGCCCCTCCTCCTGCTCCTGCC
CCTCCTGCCCCTCCTGCCCCTCCTGCCCCTCCTCCTGCTCCTGCCCCTCCTCCTGCTCCTGCCCCTCCTG
CTCCTGCCCCTCCCGCTCCTGCTCCTGCTCCTGTTCCACCGTGGGTCCCTTTGCAGCCAATGCAACTTGG
ACGTTTTTGGGGTCTCCGGACACCATCTCTATGTCTTGGCCCTGATCCTGAGCCGCCCGGGGCTCCTGGT
CTTCCGCCTCCTCGTCCTCGTCCTCTTCCCCGTCCTCGTCCATGGTTATCACCCCCTCTTCTTTGAGGTC
CACTGCCGCCGGAGCCTTCTGGTCCAGATGTGTCTCCCTTCTCTCCTAGGCCATTTCCAGGTCCTGTACC
TGGCCCCTCGTCAGACATGATTCACACTAAAAGAGATCAATAGACATCTTTATTAGACGACGCTCAGTGA
ATACAGGGAGTGCAGACTCCTGCCCCCTCCAACAGCCCCCCCACCCTCATCCCCTTCATGGTCGCTGTCA
GACAGATCCAGGTCTGAAAATTCCCCATCCTCCGAACCATCCTCGTCCTCATCACCAATTACTCGCAGCC
CGGAAAACTCCCGCTGAACATCCTCAAGATTTGCGTCCTGAGCCTCAAGCCAGGCCTCAAATTCCTCGTC
CCCCTTTTTGCTGGACGGTAGGGATGGGGATTCTCGGGACCCCTCCTCTTCCTCTTCAAGGTCACCAGAC
AGAGATGCTACTGGGGCAACGGAAGAAAAGCTGGGTGCGGCCTGTGAGGATCAGCTTATCGATGATAAGC
TGTCAAACATGAGAATTCTTGAAGACGAAAGGGCCTCGTGATACGCCTATTTTTATAGGTTAATGTCATG
ATAATAATGGTTTCTTAGACGTCAGGTGGCACTTTTCGGGGAAATGTGCGCGGAACCCCTATTTGTTTAT
TTTTCTAAATACATTCAAATATGTATCCGCTCATGAGACAATAACCCTGATAAATGCTTCAATAATATTG
AAAAAGGAAGAGTATGAGTATTCAACATTTCCGTGTCGCCCTTATTCCCTTTTTTGCGGCATTTTGCCTT
CCTGTTTTTGCTCACCCAGAAACGCTGGTGAAAGTAAAAGATGCTGAAGATCAGTTGGGTGCACGAGTGG
GTTACATCGAACTGGATCTCAACAGCGGTAAGATCCTTGAGAGTTTTCGCCCCGAAGAACGTTTTCCAAT
GATGAGCACTTTTAAAGTTCTGCTATGTGGCGCGGTATTATCCCGTGTTGACGCCGGGCAAGAGCAACTC
GGTCGCCGCATACACTATTCTCAGAATGACTTGGTTGAGTACTCACCAGTCACAGAAAAGCATCTTACGG
ATGGCATGACAGTAAGAGAATTATGCAGTGCTGCCATAACCATGAGTGATAACACTGCGGCCAACTTACT
TCTGACAACGATCGGAGGACCGAAGGAGCTAACCGCTTTTTTGCACAACATGGGGGATCATGTAACTCGC
CTTGATCGTTGGGAACCGGAGCTGAATGAAGCCATACCAAACGACGAGCGTGACACCACGATGCCTGCAG
CAATGGCAACAACGTTGCGCAAACTATTAACTGGCGAACTACTTACTCTAGCTTCCCGGCAACAATTAAT
AGACTGGATGGAGGCGGATAAAGTTGCAGGACCACTTCTGCGCTCGGCCCTTCCGGCTGGCTGGTTTATT
GCTGATAAATCTGGAGCCGGTGAGCGTGGGTCTCGCGGTATCATTGCAGCACTGGGGCCAGATGGTAAGC
CCTCCCGTATCGTAGTTATCTACACGACGGGGAGTCAGGCAACTATGGATGAACGAAATAGACAGATCGC
TGAGATAGGTGCCTCACTGATTAAGCATTGGTAACTGTCAGACCAAGTTTACTCATATATACTTTAGATT
GATTTAAAACTTCATTTTTAATTTAAAAGGATCTAGGTGAAGATCCTTTTTGATAATCTCATGACCAAAA
TCCCTTAACGTGAGTTTTCGTTCCACTGAGCGTCAGACCCCGTAGAAAAGATCAAAGGATCTTCTTGAGA
TCCTTTTTTTCTGCGCGTAATCTGCTGCTTGCAAACAAAAAAACCACCGCTACCAGCGGTGGTTTGTTTG
CCGGATCAAGAGCTACCAACTCTTTTTCCGAAGGTAACTGGCTTCAGCAGAGCGCAGATACCAAATACTG
TCCTTCTAGTGTAGCCGTAGTTAGGCCACCACTTCAAGAACTCTGTAGCACCGCCTACATACCTCGCTCT
GCTAATCCTGTTACCAGTGGCTGCTGCCAGTGGCGATAAGTCGTGTCTTACCGGGTTGGACTCAAGACGA
TAGTTACCGGATAAGGCGCAGCGGTCGGGCTGAACGGGGGGTTCGTGCACACAGCCCAGCTTGGAGCGAA
CGACCTACACCGAACTGAGATACCTACAGCGTGAGCTATGAGAAAGCGCCACGCTTCCCGAAGGGAGAAA
GGCGGACAGGTATCCGGTAAGCGGCAGGGTCGGAACAGGAGAGCGCACGAGGGAGCTTCCAGGGGGAAAC
GCCTGGTATCTTTATAGTCCTGTCGGGTTTCGCCACCTCTGACTTGAGCGTCGATTTTTGTGATGCTCGT
CAGGGGGGCGGAGCCTATGGAAAAACGCCAGCAACGCGGCCTTTTTACGGTTCCTGGCCTTTTGCTGCGC
CGCGTGCGGCTGCTGGAGATGGCGGACGCGATGGATATGTTCTGCCAAGGGTTGGTTTGCGCATTCACAG
TTCTCCGCAAGAATTGATTGGCTCCAATTCTTGGAGTGGTGAATCCGTTAGCGAGGTGCCGCCGGCTTCC
ATTCAGGTCGAGGTGGCCCGGCTCCATGCACCGCGACGCAACGCGGGGAGGCAGACAAGGTATAGGGCGG
CGCCTACAATCCATGCCAACCCGTTCCATGTGCTCGCCGAGGCGGCATAAATCGCCGTGACGATCAGCGG
TCCAGTGATCGAAGTTAGGCTGGTAAGAGCCGCGAGCGATCCTTGAAGCTGTCCCTGATGGTCGTCATCT
ACCTGCCTGGACAGCATGGCCTGCAACGCGGGCATCCCGATGCCGCCGGAAGCGAGAAGAATCATAATGG
GGAAGGCCATCCAGCCTCGCGTCGCAAGGATCTTGCCGCTATTGAGATCCAGTTCGATATAGCCCACTCT
TGCACCCAGTTGATCTTCAGCATCTTTTACTTTCACCAGCGTTTCGGGGTGTGCAAAAACAGGCAAGCAA
AATGCCGCAAAGAAGGGAATGAGTGCGACACGAAAATGTTGGATGCTCATACTCGTCCTTTTTCAATATT
ATTGAAGCATTTATCAGGGTTACTAGTACGTCTCTCAAGGATAAGTAAGTAATATTAAGGTACGGGAGGT
ATTGGACAGGCCGCAATAAAATATCTTTATTTTCATTACATCTGTGTGTTGGTTTTTTGTGTGAATCGAT
AGTACTAACATACGCTCTCCATCAAAACAAAACGAAACAAAACAAACTAGCAAAATAGGCTGTCCCCAGT
GCAAGTGCAGGTGCCAGAACATTTCTCTGGCCTAACTGGCCGGTACCTGAGCTCACTAGCAGGATGTCCA
TATTAGGACATCTAGGATGTCCATATTAGGACATCTAGGATGTCCATATTAGGACATCTAGGATGTCCAT
ATTAGGACATCTAGGATGTCCATATTAGGACATCTAGATCTGGCCTCGGCGGCCAAGCTTAGACACTAGA
GGGTATATAATGGAAGCTCGACTTCCAGCTTGGCAATCCGGTACTGTTGGTAAAGCCACCGGCGCGCCAT
GGTGAGCAAGGGCGAGGAGCTGTTCACCGGGGTGGTGCCCATCCTGGTCGAGCTGGACGGCGACGTAAAC
GGCCACAAGTTCAGCGTGTCCGGCGAGGGCGAGGGCGATGCCACCTACGGCAAGCTGACCCTGAAGTTCA
TCTGCACCACCGGCAAGCTGCCCGTGCCCTGGCCCACCCTCGTGACCACCCTGACCTACGGCGTGCAGTG
CTTCAGCCGCTACCCCGACCACATGAAGCAGCACGACTTCTTCAAGTCCGCCATGCCCGAAGGCTACGTC
CAGGAGCGCACCATCTTCTTCAAGGACGACGGCAACTACAAGACCCGCGCCGAGGTGAAGTTCGAGGGCG
ACACCCTGGTGAACCGCATCGAGCTGAAGGGCATCGACTTCAAGGAGGACGGCAACATCCTGGGGCACAA
GCTGGAGTACAACTACAACAGCCACAACGTCTATATCATGGCCGACAAGCAGAAGAACGGCATCAAGGTG
AACTTCAAGATCCGCCACAACATCGAGGACGGCAGCGTGCAGCTCGCCGACCACTACCAGCAGAACACCC
CCATCGGCGACGGCCCCGTGCTGCTGCCCGACAACCACTACCTGAGCACCCAGTCCGCCCTGAGCAAAGA
CCCCAACGAGAAGCGCGATCACATGGTCCTGCTGGAGTTCGTGACCGCCGCCGGGATCACTCTCGGCATG
GACGAGCTGTACAAGAGTCATGGTTTTCCCCCGGAAGTCGAAGAGCAGGACGACGGGACGCTGCCAATGT
CATGCGCACAAGAGTCTGGTATGGATCGCCACCCGGCTGCGTGTGCCAGCGCGAGAATCAATGTATAATG
AGGCGCGCCCTAAGGCCGCGACTCTAGAGTCGGGGCGGCCGGCCGCTTCGAGCAGACATGATAAGATACA
TTGATGAGTTTGGACAAACCACAACTAGAATGCAGTGAAAAAAATGCTTTATTTGTGAAATTTGTGATGC
TATTGCTTTATTTGTAACCATTATAAGCTGCAATAAACAAGTTAACAACAACAATTGCATTCATTTTATG
TTTCAGGTTCAGGGGGAGGTGTGGGAGGTTTTTTAAAGCAAGTAAAACCTCTACAAATGTGGTAAAATCG
ATAAGCGAACGCCAGCAAGACGTAGCCCAGCGCGTCGGCCGCCATGCCCTGCTTCATCCCCGTGGCCCGT
TGCTCGCGTTTGCTGGCGGTGTCCCCGGAAGAAATATATTTGCATGTCTTTAGTTCTATGATGACACAAA
CCCCGCCCAGCGTCTTGTCATTGGCGAATTCGAACACGCAGATGCAGTCGGGGCGGCGCGGTCCCAGGTC
CACTTCGCATATTAAGGTGACGCGTGTGGCCTCGAACACCGAGCGACCCTGCAGCGACCCGCTTAACAGC
GTCAACAGCGTGCCGCAGATCCCGGGCAATGAGATATGAAAAAGCCTGAACTCACCGCGACGTCTGTCGA
GAAGTTTCTGATCGAAAAGTTCGACAGCGTCTCCGACCTGATGCAGCTCTCGGAGGGCGAAGAATCTCGT
GCTTTCAGCTTCGATGTAGGAGGGCGTGGATATGTCCTGCGGGTAAATAGCTGCGCCGATGGTTTCTACA
AAGATCGTTATGTTTATCGGCACTTTGCATCGGCCGCGCTCCCGATTCCGGAAGTGCTTGACATTGGGGA
ATTCAGCGAGAGCCTGACCTATTGCATCTCCCGCCGTGCACAGGGTGTCACGTTGCAAGACCTGCCTGAA
ACCGAACTGCCCGCTGTTCTGCAGCCGGTCGCGGAGGCCATGGATGCGATCGCTGCGGCCGATCTTAGCC
AGACGAGCGGGTTCGGCCCATTCGGACCGCAAGGAATCGGTCAATACACTACATGGCGTGATTTCATATG
CGCGATTGCTGATCCCCATGTGTATCACTGGCAAACTGTGATGGACGACACCGTCAGTGCGTCCGTCGCG
CAGGCTCTCGATGAGCTGATGCTTTGGGCCGAGGACTGCCCCGAAGTCCGGCACCTCGTGCACGCGGATT
TCGGCTCCAACAATGTCCTGACGGACAATGGCCGCATAACAGCGGTCATTGACTGGAGCGAGGCGATGTT
CGGGGATTCCCAATACGAGGTCGCCAACATCTTCTTCTGGAGGCCGTGGTTGGCTTGTATGGAGCAGCAG
ACGCGCTACTTCGAGCGGAGGCATCCGGAGCTTGCAGGATCGCCGCGGCTCCGGGCGTATATGCTCCGCA
TTGGTCTTGACCAACTCTATCAGAGCTTGGTTGACGGCAATTTCGATGATGCAGCTTGGGCGCAGGGTCG
ATGCGACGCAATCGTCCGATCCGGAGCCGGGACTGTCGGGCGTACACAAATCGCCCGCAGAAGCGCGGCC
GTCTGGACCGATGGCTGTGTAGAAGTACTCGCCGATAGTGGAAACCGACGCCCCAGCACTCGTCCGAGGG
CAAAGGAATAGGGGAGATGGGGGAGGCTAACTGAAACACGGAAGGAGACAATACCGGAAGGAACCCGCGC
TATGACGGCAATAAAAAGACAGAATAAAACGCACGGGTGTTGGGTCGTTTGTTCATAAACGCGGGGTTCG
GTCCCAGGGCTGGCACTCTGTCGATACCCCACCGAGACCCCATTGGGGCCAATACGCCCGCGTTTCTTCC
TTTTCCCCACCCCACCCCCCAAGTTCGGGTGAAGGCCCAGGGCTCGCAGCCAACGTCGGGGCGGCAGGCC
CTGCCATAGCCACTGGCCCCGTGGGTTAGGGACGGGGTCCCCCATGGGGAATGGTTTATGGTTCGTGGGG
GTTATTATTTTGGGCGTTGCGTGGGGTCTGGTCCACGACTGGACTGAGCAGACAGACCCATGGTTTTTGG
ATGGCCTGGGCATGGACCGCATGTACTGGCGCGACACGAACACCGGGCGTCTGTGGCTGCCAAACACCCC
CGACCCCCAAAAACCACCGCGCGGATTTCTGGCGTGCCAAGCTAGTCGACCAATTCTCATGTTTGACAGC
TTATCATCGCAGATCCGGGCAACGTTGTTGCATTGCTGCAGGCGCAGAACTGGTAGGTATGGAAGATCTA
TACATTGAATCAATATTGGCAATTAGCCATATTAGTCATTGGTTATATAGCATAAATCAATATTGGCTAT
TGGCCATTGCATACGTTGTATCTATATCATAATATGTACATTTATATTGGCTCATGTCCAATATGACCGC
CATGTTGACATTGATTATTGACTAGTTATTAATAGTAATCAATTACGGGGTCATTAGTTCATAGCCCATA
TATGGAGTTCCGCGTTACATAACTTACGGTAAATGGCCCGCCTGGCTGACCGCCCAACGACCCCCGCCCA
TTGACGTCAATAATGACGTATGTTCCCATAGTAACGCCAATAGGGACTTTCCATTGACGTCAATGGGTGG
AGTATTTACGGTAAACTGCCCACTTGGCAGTACATCAAGTGTATCATATGCCAAGTCCGCCCCCTATTGA
CGTCAATGACGGTAAATGGCCCGCCTGGCATTATGCCCAGTACATGACCTTACGGGACTTTCCTACTTGG
CAGTACATCTACGTATTAGTCATCGCTATTACCATGGTGATGCGGTTTTGGCAGTACACCAATGGGCGTG
GATAGCGGTTTGACTCACGGGGATTTCCAAGTCTCCACCCCATTGACGTCAATGGGAGTTTGTTTTGGCA
CCAAAATCAACGGGACTTTCCAAAATGTCGTAATAACCCCGCCCCGTTGACGCAAATGGGCGGTAGGCGT
GTACGGTGGGAGGTCTATATAAGCAGAGCTCGTTTAGTGAACCGTCAGATCTCTAGAAGCTGGGTACCAG
CTGCTAGCGCCACCATGAAGACCATCATCGCCCTGAGCTACATCTTCTGCCTGGTGTTCGCCGAGCAGAA
ATTGATCAGCGAGGAGGACCTGGGCAGCCCTGGAGGCGCCTCTGGCCAGCTTTCATTACCCTCTATCCTT
CCAAATGAAAATGAAAAGGTTGTGCAGCTGAATTCATCCTTTTCTCTGAGATGCTTTGGGGAGAGTGAAG
TGAGCTGGCAGTACCCCATGTCTGAAGAAGAGAGCTCCGATGTGGAAATCAGAAATGAAGAAAACAACAG
CGGCCTTTTTGTGACGGTCTTGGAAGTGAGCAGTGCCTCGGCGGCCCACACAGGGTTGTACACTTGCTAT
TACAACCACACTCAGACAGAAGAGAATGAGCTTGAAGGCAGGCACATTTACATCTATGTGCCAGACCCAG
ATGTAGCCTTTGTACCTCTAGGAATGACGGATTATTTAGTCATCGTGGAGGATGATGATTCTGCCATTAT
ACCTTGTCGCACAACTGATCCCGAGACTCCTGTAACCTTACACAACAGTGAGGGGGTGGTACCTGCCTCC
TATGACAGCAGACAGGGCTTTAATGGGACCTTCACTGTAGGGCCCTATATCTGTGAGGCCACCGTCAAAG
GAAAGAAGTTCCAGACCATCCCATTTAATGTTTATGCTTTAAAAGCAACATCAGAGCTGGATCTAGAAAT
GGAAGCTCTTAAAACCGTGTATAAGTCAGGGGAAACGATTGTGGTCACCTGTGCTGTTTTTAACAATGAG
GTGGTTGACCTTCAATGGACTTACCCTGGAGAAGTGAAAGGCAAAGGCATCACAATGCTGGAAGAAATCA
AAGTCCCATCCATCAAATTGGTGTACACTTTGACGGTCCCCGAGGCCACGGTGAAAGACAGTGGAGATTA
CGAATGTGCTGCCCGCCAGGCTACCAGGGAGGTCAAAGAAATGAAGAAAGTCACTATTTCTGTCCATGAG
AAAGGTTTCATTGAAATCAAACCCACCTTCAGCCAGTTGGAAGCTGTCAACCTGCATGAAGTCAAACATT
TTGTTGTAGAGGTGCGGGCCTACCCACCTCCCAGGATATCCTGGCTGAAAAACAATCTGACTCTGATTGA
AAATCTCACTGAGATCACCACTGATGTGGAAAAGATTCAGGAAATAAGGTATCGAAGCAAATTAAAGCTG
ATCCGTGCTAAGGAAGAAGACAGTGGCCATTATACTATTGTAGCTCAAAATGAAGATGCTGTGAAGAGCT
ATACTTTTGAACTGTTAACTCAAGTTCCTTCATCCATTCTGGACTTGGTCGATGATCACCATGGCTCAAC
TGGGGGACAGACCGTACGGTGCACAGCTGAAGGCACGCCGCTTCCTGATATTGAGTGGATGATATGCAAA
GATATTAAGAAATGTAATAATGAAACTTCCTGGACTATTTTGGCCAACAATGTCTCAAACATCATCACGG
AGATCCACTCCCGAGACAGGAGTACCGTGGAGGGCCGTGTGACTTTCGCCAAAGTGGAGGAGACCATCGC
CGTGCGATGCCTGGCTAAGAATCTCCTTGGAGCTGAGAACCGAGAGCTGAAGCTGGTGGCTCCCACCCTG
CGTTCTGAACTCACGGTGGCTGCTGCAGTCCTGGTGCTGTTGGTGATTGTGATCATCTCACTTATTGTCC
TGGTTGTCATTTGGAAACAGAAACCGAGGTATGAAATTCGCTGGAGGGTCATTGAATCAATCAGCCCGGA
TGGACATGAATATATTTATGTGGACCCGATGCAGCTGCCTTATGACTCAAGATGGGAGTTTCCAAGAGAT
GGACTAGTGCTTGGTCGGGTCTTGGGGTCTGGAGCGTTTGGGAAGGTGGTTGAAGGAACAGCCTATGGAT
TAAGCCGGTCCCAACCTGTCATGAAAGTTGCAGTGAAGATGCTAAAACCCACGGCCAGATCCAGTGAAAA
ACAAGCTCTCATGTCTGAACTGAAGATAATGACTCACCTGGGGCCACATTTGAACATTGTAAACTTGCTG
GGAGCCTGCACCAAGTCAGGCCCCATTTACATCATCACAGAGTATTGCTTCTATGGAGATTTGGTCAACT
ATTTGCATAAGAATAGGGATAGCTTCCTGAGCCACCACCCAGAGAAGCCAAAGAAAGAGCTGGATATCTT
TGGATTGAACCCTGCTGATGAAAGCACACGGAGCTATGTTATTTTATCTTTTGAAAACAATGGTGACTAC
ATGGACATGAAGCAGGCTGATACTACACAGTATGTCCCCATGCTAGAAAGGAAAGAGGTTTCTAAATATT
CCGACATCCAGAGATCACTCTATGATCGTCCAGCCTCATATAAGAAGAAATCTATGTTAGACTCAGAAGT
CAAAAACCTCCTTTCAGATGATAACTCAGAAGGCCTTACTTTATTGGATTTGTTGAGCTTCACCTATCAA
GTTGCCCGAGGAATGGAGTTTTTGGCTTCAAAAAATTGTGTCCACCGTGATCTGGCTGCTCGCAACGTCC
TCCTGGCACAAGGAAAAATTGTGAAGATCTGTGACTTTGGCCTGGCCAGAGTCATCATGCATGATTCGAA
CTATGTGTCGAAAGGCAGTACCTTTCTGCCCGTGAAGTGGATGGCTCCTGAGAGCATCTTTGACAACCTC
TACACCACACTGAGTGATGTCTGGTCTTATGGCATTCTGCTCTGGGAGATCTTTTCCCTTGGTGGCACCC
CTTACCCCGGCATGATGGTGGATTCTACTTTCTACAATAAGATCAAGAGTGGGTACCGGATGGCCAAGCC
TGACCACGCTACCAGTGAAGTCTACGAGATCATGGTGAAATGCTGGAACAGTGAGCCGGAGAAGAGACCC
TCCTTTTACCACCTGAGTGAGATTGTGGAGAATCTGCTGCCTGGACAATATAAAAAGAGTTATGAAAAAA
TTCACCTGGACTTCCTGAAGAGTGACCATCCTGCTGTGGCACGCATGCGTGTGGACTCAGACAATGCATA
CATTGGTGTCACCTACAAAAACGAGGAAGACAAGCTGAAGGACTGGGAGGGTGGTCTGGATGAGCAGAGA
CTGAGCGCTGACAGTGGCTACATCATTCCTCTGCCTGACATTGACCCTGTCCCTGAGGAGGAGGACCTGG
GCAAGAGGAACAGACACAGCTCGCAGACCTCTGAAGAGAGTGCCATTGAGACGGGTTCCAGCAGTTCCAC
CTTCATCAAGAGAGAGGACGAGACCATTGAAGACATCGACATGATGGACGACATCGGCATAGACTCTTCA
GACCTGGTGGAAGACAGCTTCCTGTAATGACTCGAG
Features (pLannotate 1.2.2; 29 found; start..end, strand, type, name):
     14..148     -  polyA_signal   SV40 poly(A) signal: SV40 polyadenylation signal
    171..253     -  CDS            large T antigen (fragment): large T antigen from SV40 (simian virus 40)
    256..296     +  CDS            rop (fragment): Rop protein, which maintains plasmids at low copy number; rop
    898..2687    -  rep_origin     oriP: Epstein-Barr virus oriP replication origin (Yates et al., 2000)
   2692..2910    -  CDS            gL (fragment): GL_EBVB9 - Experimental evidence at protein level: Swiss-Prot protein existence level 1. The heterodimer glycoprotein H-glycoprotein L is required for the fusion of viral and plasma membranes leading to virus entry into the host cell. Acts as a functional inhibitor of gH and maintains gH in an inhibited form. Upon binding to host integrins, gL dissociates from gH leading to activation of the viral fusion glycoproteins gB and gH. Fusion of EBV with B-lymphocytes requires the additional receptor- binding protein gp42, which forms a complex with gH/gL. The heterodimer gH/gL targets also host EPHA
   2993..4918    -  CDS            EBNA1: Epstein-Barr nuclear antigen 1, also known as EBNA-1 crucial for latent viral infection, and for episomal amplification of vectors containing the oriP origin (Okita et al., 2013)
   4956..5300    -  CDS            BRRF2_EBVB9 (fragment): Protein inferred from homology: Swiss-Prot protein existence level 3. From Epstein-Barr virus (strain B95-8) (HHV-4) (Human herpesvirus 4).
   5303..5326    -  promoter       tet promoter (fragment): E. coli promoter for tetracycline efflux protein gene
   5439..5543    +  promoter       AmpR promoter: bla
   5544..6404    +  CDS            AmpR: β-lactamase; bla; confers resistance to ampicillin, carbenicillin, and related antibiotics
   6575..7163    +  rep_origin     ori: high-copy-number ColE1/pMB1/pBR322/pUC origin of replication
   7353..7655    -  CDS            TcR (fragment): tetracycline efflux protein; tet; confers resistance to tetracycline
   7655..7820    -  CDS            AmpR (fragment): β-lactamase confers resistance to ampicillin, carbenicillin, and related antibiotics
   7821..7862    -  promoter       AmpR promoter (fragment): bla
   7925..7973    +  polyA_signal   poly(A) signal: synthetic polyadenylation signal
   7987..8078    +  misc_feature   pause site: RNA polymerase II transcriptional pause signal from the human α2 globin gene
   8257..8288    +  promoter       minP: minimal TATA-box promoter with low basal activity
   8329..9045    +  CDS            EGFP: EGFP is a basic (constitutively fluorescent) green fluorescent protein published in 1996, derived from Aequorea victoria. It is reported to be a rapidly-maturing weak dimer with moderate acid sensitivity.
   9043..9165    +  CDS            Odc1 (fragment): DCOR_MOUSE - Also known as Odc. Experimental evidence at protein level: Swiss-Prot protein existence level 1. Catalyzes the first and rate-limiting step of polyamine biosynthesis that converts ornithine into putrescine, which is the precursor for the polyamines, spermidine and spermine. Polyamines are essential for cell proliferation and are implicated in cellular processes, ranging from DNA replication to apoptosis. From Mus musculus (Mouse).
   9232..9353    -  polyA_signal   SV40 poly(A) signal: SV40 polyadenylation signal
   9376..9444    -  CDS            large T antigen (fragment): large T antigen from SV40 (simian virus 40)
   9455..9498    -  CDS            TcR (fragment): tetracycline efflux protein; tet; confers resistance to tetracycline
   9581..9726    +  promoter       HSV TK promoter: herpes simplex virus thymidine kinase promoter
   9766..10791   +  CDS            HygR: aminoglycoside phosphotransferase from E. coli; aph(4)-Ia; confers resistance to hygromycin
  10856..10904   +  polyA_signal   HSV TK poly(A) signal: herpes simplex virus thymidine kinase polyadenylation signal (Cole and Stacy, 1985)
  11104..11328   +  CDS            gH (fragment): GH_HHV11 - Experimental evidence at protein level: Swiss-Prot protein existence level 1. The heterodimer glycoprotein H-glycoprotein L is required for the fusion of viral and plasma membranes leading to virus entry into the host cell. Following initial binding to host receptor, membrane fusion is mediated by the fusion machinery composed of gB and the heterodimer gH/gL. May also be involved in the fusion between the virion envelope and the outer nuclear membrane during virion morphogenesis. From Human herpesvirus 1 (strain 17) (HHV-1) (Human herpes simplex virus 1).
  11557..11936   +  enhancer       CMV enhancer: human cytomegalovirus immediate early enhancer
  11938..12137   +  promoter       CMV promoter: human cytomegalovirus (CMV) immediate early promoter
  12297..15494   +  CDS            PDGFRA: PGFRA_HUMAN - Also known as PDGFR2, RHEPDGFRA. Experimental evidence at protein level: Swiss-Prot protein existence level 1. Tyrosine-protein kinase that acts as a cell-surface receptor for PDGFA, PDGFB and PDGFC and plays an essential role in the regulation of embryonic development, cell proliferation, survival and chemotaxis. Depending on the context, promotes or inhibits cell proliferation and cell migration. Plays an important role in the differentiation of bone marrow-derived mesenchymal stem cells. Required for normal skeleton development and cephalic closure during embryonic development
