>Addgene plasmid #172598 | pCEP4-myc-PDGFRA-D842V_EGFP-PEST_reporter | addgene full sequence | sequence record 338911 | Addgene NGS Result
GACATTGATTATTGACTAGTTATTAATAGTAATCAATTACGGGGTCATTAGTTCATAGCCCATATATGGA
GTTCCGCGTTACATAACTTACGGTAAATGGCCCGCCTGGCTGACCGCCCAACGACCCCCGCCCATTGACG
TCAATAATGACGTATGTTCCCATAGTAACGCCAATAGGGACTTTCCATTGACGTCAATGGGTGGAGTATT
TACGGTAAACTGCCCACTTGGCAGTACATCAAGTGTATCATATGCCAAGTCCGCCCCCTATTGACGTCAA
TGACGGTAAATGGCCCGCCTGGCATTATGCCCAGTACATGACCTTACGGGACTTTCCTACTTGGCAGTAC
ATCTACGTATTAGTCATCGCTATTACCATGGTGATGCGGTTTTGGCAGTACACCAATGGGCGTGGATAGC
GGTTTGACTCACGGGGATTTCCAAGTCTCCACCCCATTGACGTCAATGGGAGTTTGTTTTGGCACCAAAA
TCAACGGGACTTTCCAAAATGTCGTAATAACCCCGCCCCGTTGACGCAAATGGGCGGTAGGCGTGTACGG
TGGGAGGTCTATATAAGCAGAGCTCGTTTAGTGAACCGTCAGATCTCTAGAAGCTGGGTACCAGCTGCTA
GCGCCACCATGAAGACCATCATCGCCCTGAGCTACATCTTCTGCCTGGTGTTCGCCGAGCAGAAATTGAT
CAGCGAGGAGGACCTGGGCAGCCCTGGAGGCGCCTCTGGCCAGCTTTCATTACCCTCTATCCTTCCAAAT
GAAAATGAAAAGGTTGTGCAGCTGAATTCATCCTTTTCTCTGAGATGCTTTGGGGAGAGTGAAGTGAGCT
GGCAGTACCCCATGTCTGAAGAAGAGAGCTCCGATGTGGAAATCAGAAATGAAGAAAACAACAGCGGCCT
TTTTGTGACGGTCTTGGAAGTGAGCAGTGCCTCGGCGGCCCACACAGGGTTGTACACTTGCTATTACAAC
CACACTCAGACAGAAGAGAATGAGCTTGAAGGCAGGCACATTTACATCTATGTGCCAGACCCAGATGTAG
CCTTTGTACCTCTAGGAATGACGGATTATTTAGTCATCGTGGAGGATGATGATTCTGCCATTATACCTTG
TCGCACAACTGATCCCGAGACTCCTGTAACCTTACACAACAGTGAGGGGGTGGTACCTGCCTCCTATGAC
AGCAGACAGGGCTTTAATGGGACCTTCACTGTAGGGCCCTATATCTGTGAGGCCACCGTCAAAGGAAAGA
AGTTCCAGACCATCCCATTTAATGTTTATGCTTTAAAAGCAACATCAGAGCTGGATCTAGAAATGGAAGC
TCTTAAAACCGTGTATAAGTCAGGGGAAACGATTGTGGTCACCTGTGCTGTTTTTAACAATGAGGTGGTT
GACCTTCAATGGACTTACCCTGGAGAAGTGAAAGGCAAAGGCATCACAATGCTGGAAGAAATCAAAGTCC
CATCCATCAAATTGGTGTACACTTTGACGGTCCCCGAGGCCACGGTGAAAGACAGTGGAGATTACGAATG
TGCTGCCCGCCAGGCTACCAGGGAGGTCAAAGAAATGAAGAAAGTCACTATTTCTGTCCATGAGAAAGGT
TTCATTGAAATCAAACCCACCTTCAGCCAGTTGGAAGCTGTCAACCTGCATGAAGTCAAACATTTTGTTG
TAGAGGTGCGGGCCTACCCACCTCCCAGGATATCCTGGCTGAAAAACAATCTGACTCTGATTGAAAATCT
CACTGAGATCACCACTGATGTGGAAAAGATTCAGGAAATAAGGTATCGAAGCAAATTAAAGCTGATCCGT
GCTAAGGAAGAAGACAGTGGCCATTATACTATTGTAGCTCAAAATGAAGATGCTGTGAAGAGCTATACTT
TTGAACTGTTAACTCAAGTTCCTTCATCCATTCTGGACTTGGTCGATGATCACCATGGCTCAACTGGGGG
ACAGACCGTACGGTGCACAGCTGAAGGCACGCCGCTTCCTGATATTGAGTGGATGATATGCAAAGATATT
AAGAAATGTAATAATGAAACTTCCTGGACTATTTTGGCCAACAATGTCTCAAACATCATCACGGAGATCC
ACTCCCGAGACAGGAGTACCGTGGAGGGCCGTGTGACTTTCGCCAAAGTGGAGGAGACCATCGCCGTGCG
ATGCCTGGCTAAGAATCTCCTTGGAGCTGAGAACCGAGAGCTGAAGCTGGTGGCTCCCACCCTGCGTTCT
GAACTCACGGTGGCTGCTGCAGTCCTGGTGCTGTTGGTGATTGTGATCATCTCACTTATTGTCCTGGTTG
TCATTTGGAAACAGAAACCGAGGTATGAAATTCGCTGGAGGGTCATTGAATCAATCAGCCCGGATGGACA
TGAATATATTTATGTGGACCCGATGCAGCTGCCTTATGACTCAAGATGGGAGTTTCCAAGAGATGGACTA
GTGCTTGGTCGGGTCTTGGGGTCTGGAGCGTTTGGGAAGGTGGTTGAAGGAACAGCCTATGGATTAAGCC
GGTCCCAACCTGTCATGAAAGTTGCAGTGAAGATGCTAAAACCCACGGCCAGATCCAGTGAAAAACAAGC
TCTCATGTCTGAACTGAAGATAATGACTCACCTGGGGCCACATTTGAACATTGTAAACTTGCTGGGAGCC
TGCACCAAGTCAGGCCCCATTTACATCATCACAGAGTATTGCTTCTATGGAGATTTGGTCAACTATTTGC
ATAAGAATAGGGATAGCTTCCTGAGCCACCACCCAGAGAAGCCAAAGAAAGAGCTGGATATCTTTGGATT
GAACCCTGCTGATGAAAGCACACGGAGCTATGTTATTTTATCTTTTGAAAACAATGGTGACTACATGGAC
ATGAAGCAGGCTGATACTACACAGTATGTCCCCATGCTAGAAAGGAAAGAGGTTTCTAAATATTCCGACA
TCCAGAGATCACTCTATGATCGTCCAGCCTCATATAAGAAGAAATCTATGTTAGACTCAGAAGTCAAAAA
CCTCCTTTCAGATGATAACTCAGAAGGCCTTACTTTATTGGATTTGTTGAGCTTCACCTATCAAGTTGCC
CGAGGAATGGAGTTTTTGGCTTCAAAAAATTGTGTCCACCGTGATCTGGCTGCTCGCAACGTCCTCCTGG
CACAAGGAAAAATTGTGAAGATCTGTGACTTTGGCCTGGCCAGAGTCATCATGCATGATTCGAACTATGT
GTCGAAAGGCAGTACCTTTCTGCCCGTGAAGTGGATGGCTCCTGAGAGCATCTTTGACAACCTCTACACC
ACACTGAGTGATGTCTGGTCTTATGGCATTCTGCTCTGGGAGATCTTTTCCCTTGGTGGCACCCCTTACC
CCGGCATGATGGTGGATTCTACTTTCTACAATAAGATCAAGAGTGGGTACCGGATGGCCAAGCCTGACCA
CGCTACCAGTGAAGTCTACGAGATCATGGTGAAATGCTGGAACAGTGAGCCGGAGAAGAGACCCTCCTTT
TACCACCTGAGTGAGATTGTGGAGAATCTGCTGCCTGGACAATATAAAAAGAGTTATGAAAAAATTCACC
TGGACTTCCTGAAGAGTGACCATCCTGCTGTGGCACGCATGCGTGTGGACTCAGACAATGCATACATTGG
TGTCACCTACAAAAACGAGGAAGACAAGCTGAAGGACTGGGAGGGTGGTCTGGATGAGCAGAGACTGAGC
GCTGACAGTGGCTACATCATTCCTCTGCCTGACATTGACCCTGTCCCTGAGGAGGAGGACCTGGGCAAGA
GGAACAGACACAGCTCGCAGACCTCTGAAGAGAGTGCCATTGAGACGGGTTCCAGCAGTTCCACCTTCAT
CAAGAGAGAGGACGAGACCATTGAAGACATCGACATGATGGACGACATCGGCATAGACTCTTCAGACCTG
GTGGAAGACAGCTTCCTGTAATGACTCGAGGCCGGCAAGGCCGGATCCAGACATGATAAGATACATTGAT
GAGTTTGGACAAACCACAACTAGAATGCAGTGAAAAAAATGCTTTATTTGTGAAATTTGTGATGCTATTG
CTTTATTTGTAACCATTATAAGCTGCAATAAACAAGTTAACAACAACAATTGCATTCATTTTATGTTTCA
GGTTCAGGGGGAGGTGTGGGAGGTTTTTTAAAGCAAGTAAAACCTCTACAAATGTGGTATGGCTGATTAT
GATCCGGCTGCCTCGCGCGTTTCGGTGATGACGGTGAAAACCTCTGACACATGCAGCTCCCGGAGACGGT
CACAGCTTGTCTGTAAGCGGATGCCGGGAGCAGACAAGCCCGTCAGGGCGCGTCAGCGGGTGTTGGCGGG
TGTCGGGGCGCAGCCATGAGGTCGACTCTAGAGGATCGATCCCCGCCCCGGACGAACTAAACCTGACTAC
GACATCTCTGCCCCTTCTTCGCGGGGCAGTGCATCTCTGCCCCTTCTTCGCGGGGCAGTGCATGTAATCC
CTTCAGTTGGTTGGTACAACTTGCCAACTGGGCCCTGTTCCACATGTGACACGGGGGGGGACCAAACACA
AAGGGGTTCTCTGACTGTAGTTGACATCCTTATAAATGGATGTGCACATTTGCCAACACTGAGTGGCTTT
CATCCTGGAGCAGACTTTGCAGTCTGTGGACTGCAACACAACATTGCCTTTATGTGTAACTCTTGGCTGA
AGCTCTTACACCAATGCTGGGGGACATGTACCTCCCAGGGGCCCAGGAAGACTACGGGAGGCTACACCAA
CGTCAATCAGAGGGGCCTGTGTAGCTACCGATAAGCGGACCCTCAAGAGGGCATTAGCAATAGTGTTTAT
AAGGCCCCCTTGTTAACCCTAAACGGGTAGCATATGCTTCCCGGGTAGTAGTATATACTATCCAGACTAA
CCCTAATTCAATAGCATATGTTACCCAACGGGAAGCATATGCTATCGAATTAGGGTTAGTAAAAGGGTCC
TAAGGAACAGCGATATCTCCCACCCCATGAGCTGTCACGGTTTTATTTACATGGGGTCAGGATTCCACGA
GGGTAGTGAACCATTTTAGTCACAAGGGCAGTGGCTGAAGATCAAGGAGCGGGCAGTGAACTCTCCTGAA
TCTTCGCCTGCTTCTTCATTCTCCTTCGTTTAGCTAATAGAATAACTGCTGAGTTGTGAACAGTAAGGTG
TATGTGAGGTGCTCGAAAACAAGGTTTCAGGTGACGCCCCCAGAATAAAATTTGGACGGGGGGTTCAGTG
GTGGCATTGTGCTATGACACCAATATAACCCTCACAAACCCCTTGGGCAATAAATACTAGTGTAGGAATG
AAACATTCTGAATATCTTTAACAATAGAAATCCATGGGGTGGGGACAAGCCGTAAAGACTGGATGTCCAT
CTCACACGAATTTATGGCTATGGGCAACACATAATCCTAGTGCAATATGATACTGGGGTTATTAAGATGT
GTCCCAGGCAGGGACCAAGACAGGTGAACCATGTTGTTACACTCTATTTGTAACAAGGGGAAAGAGAGTG
GACGCCGACAGCAGCGGACTCCACTGGTTGTCTCTAACACCCCCGAAAATTAAACGGGGCTCCACGCCAA
TGGGGCCCATAAACAAAGACAAGTGGCCACTCTTTTTTTTGAAATTGTGGAGTGGGGGCACGCGTCAGCC
CCCACACGCCGCCCTGCGGTTTTGGACTGTAAAATAAGGGTGTAATAACTTGGCTGATTGTAACCCCGCT
AACCACTGCGGTCAAACCACTTGCCCACAAAACCACTAATGGCACCCCGGGGAATACCTGCATAAGTAGG
TGGGCGGGCCAAGATAGGGGCGCGATTGCTGCGATCTGGAGGACAAATTACACACACTTGCGCCTGAGCG
CCAAGCACAGGGTTGTTGGTCCTCATATTCACGAGGTCGCTGAGAGCACGGTGGGCTAATGTTGCCATGG
GTAGCATATACTACCCAAATATCTGGATAGCATATGCTATCCTAATCTATATCTGGGTAGCATAGGCTAT
CCTAATCTATATCTGGGTAGCATATGCTATCCTAATCTATATCTGGGTAGTATATGCTATCCTAATTTAT
ATCTGGGTAGCATAGGCTATCCTAATCTATATCTGGGTAGCATATGCTATCCTAATCTATATCTGGGTAG
TATATGCTATCCTAATCTGTATCCGGGTAGCATATGCTATCCTAATAGAGATTAGGGTAGTATATGCTAT
CCTAATTTATATCTGGGTAGCATATACTACCCAAATATCTGGATAGCATATGCTATCCTAATCTATATCT
GGGTAGCATATGCTATCCTAATCTATATCTGGGTAGCATAGGCTATCCTAATCTATATCTGGGTAGCATA
TGCTATCCTAATCTATATCTGGGTAGTATATGCTATCCTAATTTATATCTGGGTAGCATAGGCTATCCTA
ATCTATATCTGGGTAGCATATGCTATCCTAATCTATATCTGGGTAGTATATGCTATCCTAATCTGTATCC
GGGTAGCATATGCTATCCTCATGCATATACAGTCAGCATATGATACCCAGTAGTAGAGTGGGAGTGCTAT
CCTTTGCATATGCCGCCACCTCCCAAGGGGGCGTGAATTTTCGCTGCTTGTCCTTTTCCTGCTGGTTGCT
CCCATTCTTAGGTGAATTTAAGGAGGCCAGGCTAAAGCCGTCGCATGTCTGATTGCTCACCAGGTAAATG
TCGCTAATGTTTTCCAACGCGAGAAGGTGTTGAGCGCGGAGCTGAGTGACGTGACAACATGGGTATGCCC
AATTGCCCCATGTTGGGAGGACGAAAATGGTGACAAGACAGATGGCCAGAAATACACCAACAGCACGCAT
GATGTCTACTGGGGATTTATTCTTTAGTGCGGGGGAATACACGGCTTTTAATACGATTGAGGGCGTCTCC
TAACAAGTTACATCACTCCTGCCCTTCCTCACCCTCATCTCCATCACCTCCTTCATCTCCGTCATCTCCG
TCATCACCCTCCGCGGCAGCCCCTTCCACCATAGGTGGAAACCAGGGAGGCAAATCTACTCCATCGTCAA
AGCTGCACACAGTCACCCTGATATTGCAGGTAGGAGCGGGCTTTGTCATAACAAGGTCCTTAATCGCATC
CTTCAAAACCTCAGCAAATATATGAGTTTGTAAAAAGACCATGAAATAACAGACAATGGACTCCCTTAGC
GGGCCAGGTTGTGGGCCGGGTCCAGGGGCCATTCCAAAGGGGAGACGACTCAATGGTGTAAGACGACATT
GTGGAATAGCAAGGGCAGTTCCTCGCCTTAGGTTGTAAAGGGAGGTCTTACTACCTCCATATACGAACAC
ACCGGCGACCCAAGTTCCTTCGTCGGTAGTCCTTTCTACGTGACTCCTAGCCAGGAGAGCTCTTAAACCT
TCTGCAATGTTCTCAAATTTCGGGTTGGAACCTCCTTGACCACGATGCTTTCCAAACCACCCTCCTTTTT
TGCGCCTGCCTCCATCACCCTGACCCCGGGGTCCAGTGCTTGGGCCTTCTCCTGGGTCATCTGCGGGGCC
CTGCTCTATCGCTCCCGGGGGCACGTCAGGCTCACCATCTGGGCCACCTTCTTGGTGGTATTCAAAATAA
TCGGCTTCCCCTACAGGGTGGAAAAATGGCCTTCTACCTGGAGGGGGCCTGCGCGGTGGAGACCCGGATG
ATGATGACTGACTACTGGGACTCCTGGGCCTCTTTTCTCCACGTCCACGACCTCTCCCCCTGGCTCTTTC
ACGACTTCCCCCCCTGGCTCTTTCACGTCCTCTACCCCGGCGGCCTCCACTACCTCCTCGACCCCGGCCT
CCACTACCTCCTCGACCCCGGCCTCCACTGCCTCCTCGACCCCGGCCTCCACCTCCTGCTCCTGCCCCTC
CTGCTCCTGCCCCTCCTCCTGCTCCTGCCCCTCCTGCCCCTCCTGCTCCTGCCCCTCCTGCCCCTCCTGC
TCCTGCTCCTGTTCCCCCGTGGGTCCCTTTGCCGCCCATGCCACTTGGCCGTTTTTGGGGTCCCGCSCCC
CCTCCTTYTCCTKCYCCTGHTGCCCCTCCTBCCCGYSCTCCCCCTCTTCCCCCCCCACACCCCCTGCTCA
CCCCCCCCCCCMMCMACSCGCGCCSVCYCCMCACCCCCCCCCTCCCCCCCCCCCCCCCCCCCCCCCCCCC
CCCCCTCCCCCCCCCCCCCCCCCGCCCCCTCCCCCCCCCCCCCCCCCCCCCCCCCCCCCCCCCCCCCGCC
CCCGGCCTCCACTACCTCCTCGACCCCGGCCTCCACTGCCTCCTCGACCCCGGCCTCCACCTCCTGCTCC
TGCCCCTCCTGCTCCTGCCCCTCCTCCTGCTCCTGCCCCTCCTGCCCCTCCTGCTCCTGCCCCTCCTGCC
CCTCCTGCTCCTGCTCCTGTTCCACCGTGGGTCCCTTTGCAGCCAATGCAACTTGGACGTTTTTGGGGTC
TCCGGACACCATCTCTATGTCTTGGCCCTGATCCTGAGCCGCCCGGGGCTCCTGGTCTTCCGCCTCCTCG
TCCTCGTCCTCTTCCCCGTCCTCGTCCATGGTTATCACCCCCTCTTCTTTGAGGTCCACTGCCGCCGGAG
CCTTCTGGTCCAGATGTGTCTCCCTTCTCTCCTAGGCCATTTCCAGGTCCTGTACCTGGCCCCTCGTCAG
ACATGATTCACACTAAAAGAGATCAATAGACATCTTTATTAGACGACGCTCAGTGAATACAGGGAGTGCA
GACTCCTGCCCCCTCCAACAGCCCCCCCACCCTCATCCCCTTCATGGTCGCTGTCAGACAGATCCAGGTC
TGAAAATTCCCCATCCTCCGAACCATCCTCGTCCTCATCACCAATTACTCGCAGCCCGGAAAACTCCCGC
TGAACATCCTCAAGATTTGCGTCCTGAGCCTCAAGCCAGGCCTCAAATTCCTCGTCCCCCTTTTTGCTGG
ACGGTAGGGATGGGGATTCTCGGGACCCCTCCTCTTCCTCTTCAAGGTCACCAGACAGAGATGCTACTGG
GGCAACGGAAGAAAAGCTGGGTGCGGCCTGTGAGGATCAGCTTATCGATGATAAGCTGTCAAACATGAGA
ATTCTTGAAGACGAAAGGGCCTCGTGATACGCCTATTTTTATAGGTTAATGTCATGATAATAATGGTTTC
TTAGACGTCAGGTGGCACTTTTCGGGGAAATGTGCGCGGAACCCCTATTTGTTTATTTTTCTAAATACAT
TCAAATATGTATCCGCTCATGAGACAATAACCCTGATAAATGCTTCAATAATATTGAAAAAGGAAGAGTA
TGAGTATTCAACATTTCCGTGTCGCCCTTATTCCCTTTTTTGCGGCATTTTGCCTTCCTGTTTTTGCTCA
CCCAGAAACGCTGGTGAAAGTAAAAGATGCTGAAGATCAGTTGGGTGCACGAGTGGGTTACATCGAACTG
GATCTCAACAGCGGTAAGATCCTTGAGAGTTTTCGCCCCGAAGAACGTTTTCCAATGATGAGCACTTTTA
AAGTTCTGCTATGTGGCGCGGTATTATCCCGTGTTGACGCCGGGCAAGAGCAACTCGGTCGCCGCATACA
CTATTCTCAGAATGACTTGGTTGAGTACTCACCAGTCACAGAAAAGCATCTTACGGATGGCATGACAGTA
AGAGAATTATGCAGTGCTGCCATAACCATGAGTGATAACACTGCGGCCAACTTACTTCTGACAACGATCG
GAGGACCGAAGGAGCTAACCGCTTTTTTGCACAACATGGGGGATCATGTAACTCGCCTTGATCGTTGGGA
ACCGGAGCTGAATGAAGCCATACCAAACGACGAGCGTGACACCACGATGCCTGCAGCAATGGCAACAACG
TTGCGCAAACTATTAACTGGCGAACTACTTACTCTAGCTTCCCGGCAACAATTAATAGACTGGATGGAGG
CGGATAAAGTTGCAGGACCACTTCTGCGCTCGGCCCTTCCGGCTGGCTGGTTTATTGCTGATAAATCTGG
AGCCGGTGAGCGTGGGTCTCGCGGTATCATTGCAGCACTGGGGCCAGATGGTAAGCCCTCCCGTATCGTA
GTTATCTACACGACGGGGAGTCAGGCAACTATGGATGAACGAAATAGACAGATCGCTGAGATAGGTGCCT
CACTGATTAAGCATTGGTAACTGTCAGACCAAGTTTACTCATATATACTTTAGATTGATTTAAAACTTCA
TTTTTAATTTAAAAGGATCTAGGTGAAGATCCTTTTTGATAATCTCATGACCAAAATCCCTTAACGTGAG
TTTTCGTTCCACTGAGCGTCAGACCCCGTAGAAAAGATCAAAGGATCTTCTTGAGATCCTTTTTTTCTGC
GCGTAATCTGCTGCTTGCAAACAAAAAAACCACCGCTACCAGCGGTGGTTTGTTTGCCGGATCAAGAGCT
ACCAACTCTTTTTCCGAAGGTAACTGGCTTCAGCAGAGCGCAGATACCAAATACTGTCCTTCTAGTGTAG
CCGTAGTTAGGCCACCACTTCAAGAACTCTGTAGCACCGCCTACATACCTCGCTCTGCTAATCCTGTTAC
CAGTGGCTGCTGCCAGTGGCGATAAGTCGTGTCTTACCGGGTTGGACTCAAGACGATAGTTACCGGATAA
GGCGCAGCGGTCGGGCTGAACGGGGGGTTCGTGCACACAGCCCAGCTTGGAGCGAACGACCTACACCGAA
CTGAGATACCTACAGCGTGAGCTATGAGAAAGCGCCACGCTTCCCGAAGGGAGAAAGGCGGACAGGTATC
CGGTAAGCGGCAGGGTCGGAACAGGAGAGCGCACGAGGGAGCTTCCAGGGGGAAACGCCTGGTATCTTTA
TAGTCCTGTCGGGTTTCGCCACCTCTGACTTGAGCGTCGATTTTTGTGATGCTCGTCAGGGGGGCGGAGC
CTATGGAAAAACGCCAGCAACGCGGCCTTTTTACGGTTCCTGGCCTTTTGCTGGCCTTGAAGCTGTCCCT
GATGGTCGTCATCTACCTGCCTGGACAGCATGGCCTGCAACGCGGGCATCCCGAGTTCTCCGCAAGAATT
GATTGGCTCCAATTCTTGGAGTGGTGAATCCGTTAGCGAGGTGCCGCCCTGCTTCATCCCCGTGGCCCGT
TGCTCGCGTTTGCCTTCCAGGGGGAAACGCCTGGTATCTTTATAGTCCTGTCGGGTTTCGCCACCTCTGA
CTTGAGCGTCGATTTTTGTGATGCTCGTCAGGGGGGCGGAGCCTATGGAAAAACGCCAGCAACGCGGCCT
TTTTACGGTTCCTGGCCTTTTGCTGGCCTTGAAGCTGTCCCTGATGGTCGTCATCTACCTGCCTGGACAG
CATGGCCTGCAACGCGGGCATCCCGATGCCGCCGGAAGCGAGAAGAATCATAATGGGGAAGGCCATCCAG
CCTCGCGTCGCAAGGATCTTGCCGCTATTGAGATCCAGTTCGATATAGCCCACTCTTGCACCCAGTTGAT
CTTCAGCATCTTTTACTTTCACCAGCGTTTCGGGGTGTGCAAAAACAGGCAAGCAAAATGCCGCAAAGAA
GGGAATGAGTGCGACACGAAAATGTTGGATGCTCATACTCGTCCTTTTTCAATATTATTGAAGCATTTAT
CAGGGTTACTAGTACGTCTCTCAAGGATAAGTAAGTAATATTAAGGTACGGGAGGTATTGGACAGGCCGC
AATAAAATATCTTTATTTTCATTACATCTGTGTGTTGGTTTTTTGTGTGAATCGATAGTACTAACATACG
CTCTCCATCAAAACAAAACGAAACAAAACAAACTAGCAAAATAGGCTGTCCCCAGTGCAAGTGCAGGTGC
CAGAACATTTCTCTGGCCTAACTGGCCGGTACCTGAGCTCACTAGCAGGATGTCCATATTAGGACATCTA
GGATGTCCATATTAGGACATCTAGGATGTCCATATTAGGACATCTAGGATGTCCATATTAGGACATCTAG
GATGTCCATATTAGGACATCTAGATCTGGCCTCGGCGGCCAAGCTTAGACACTAGAGGGTATATAATGGA
AGCTCGACTTCCAGCTTGGCAATCCGGTACTGTTGGTAAAGCCACCGGCGCGCCATGGTGAGCAAGGGCG
AGGAGCTGTTCACCGGGGTGGTGCCCATCCTGGTCGAGCTGGACGGCGACGTAAACGGCCACAAGTTCAG
CGTGTCCGGCGAGGGCGAGGGCGATGCCACCTACGGCAAGCTGACCCTGAAGTTCATCTGCACCACCGGC
AAGCTGCCCGTGCCCTGGCCCACCCTCGTGACCACCCTGACCTACGGCGTGCAGTGCTTCAGCCGCTACC
CCGACCACATGAAGCAGCACGACTTCTTCAAGTCCGCCATGCCCGAAGGCTACGTCCAGGAGCGCACCAT
CTTCTTCAAGGACGACGGCAACTACAAGACCCGCGCCGAGGTGAAGTTCGAGGGCGACACCCTGGTGAAC
CGCATCGAGCTGAAGGGCATCGACTTCAAGGAGGACGGCAACATCCTGGGGCACAAGCTGGAGTACAACT
ACAACAGCCACAACGTCTATATCATGGCCGACAAGCAGAAGAACGGCATCAAGGTGAACTTCAAGATCCG
CCACAACATCGAGGACGGCAGCGTGCAGCTCGCCGACCACTACCAGCAGAACACCCCCATCGGCGACGGC
CCCGTGCTGCTGCCCGACAACCACTACCTGAGCACCCAGTCCGCCCTGAGCAAAGACCCCAACGAGAAGC
GCGATCACATGGTCCTGCTGGAGTTCGTGACCGCCGCCGGGATCACTCTCGGCATGGACGAGCTGTACAA
GAGTCATGGTTTTCCCCCGGAAGTCGAAGAGCAGGACGACGGGACGCTGCCAATGTCATGCGCACAAGAG
TCTGGTATGGATCGCCACCCGGCTGCGTGTGCCAGCGCGAGAATCAATGTATAATGAGGCGCGCCCTAAG
GCCGCGACTCTAGAGTCGGGGCGGCCGGCCGCTTCGAGCAGACATGATAAGATACATTGATGAGTTTGGA
CAAACCACAACTAGAATGCAGTGAAAAAAATGCTTTATTTGTGAAATTTGTGATGCTATTGCTTTATTTG
TAACCATTATAAGCTGCAATAAACAAGTTAACAACAACAATTGCATTCATTTTATGTTTCAGGTTCAGGG
GGAGGTGTGGGAGGTTTTTTAAAGCAAGTAAAACCTCTACAAATGTGGTAAAATCGATAAGCGAACGCCA
GCAAGACGTAGCCCAGCGTTAGCGAGGTGCCGCCCTGCTTCATCCCCGTGGCCCGTTGCTCGCGTTTGCT
GGCGGTGTCCCCGGAAGAAATATATTTGCATGTCTTTAGTTCTATGATGACACAAACCCCGCCCAGCGTC
TTGTCATTGGCGAATTCGAACACGCAGATGCAGTCGGGGCGGCGCGGTCCGAGGTCCACTTCGCATATTA
AGGTGACGCGTGTGGCCTCGAACACCGAGCGACCCTGCAGCGACCCGCTTAACAGCGTCAACAGCGTGCC
GCAGATCCCGGGGGGCAATGAGATATGAAAAAGCCTGAACTCACCGCGACGTCTGTCGAGAAGTTTCTGA
TCGAAAAGTTCGACAGCGTCTCCGACCTGATGCAGCTCTCGGAGGGCGAAGAATCTCGTGCTTTCAGCTT
CGATGTAGGAGGGCGTGGATATGTCCTGCGGGTAAATAGCTGCGCCGATGGTTTCTACAAAGATCGTTAT
GTTTATCGGCACTTTGCATCGGCCGCGCTCCCGATTCCGGAAGTGCTTGACATTGGGGAATTCAGCGAGA
GCCTGACCTATTGCATCTCCCGCCGTGCACAGGGTGTCACGTTGCAAGACCTGCCTGAAACCGAACTGCC
CGCTGTTCTGCAGCCGGTCGCGGAGGCCATGGATGCGATCGCTGCGGCCGATCTTAGCCAGACGAGCGGG
TTCGGCCCATTCGGACCGCAAGGAATCGGTCAATACACTACATGGCGTGATTTCATATGCGCGATTGCTG
ATCCCCATGTGTATCACTGGCAAACTGTGATGGACGACACCGTCAGTGCGTCCGTCGCGCAGGCTCTCGA
TGAGCTGATGCTTTGGGCCGAGGACTGCCCCGAAGTCCGGCACCTCGTGCACGCGGATTTCGGCTCCAAC
AATGTCCTGACGGACAATGGCCGCATAACAGCGGTCATTGACTGGAGCGAGGCGATGTTCGGGGATTCCC
AATACGAGGTCGCCAACATCTTCTTCTGGAGGCCGTGGTTGGCTTGTATGGAGCAGCAGACGCGCTACTT
CGAGCGGAGGCATCCGGAGCTTGCAGGATCGCCGCGGCTCCGGGCGTATATGCTCCGCATTGGTCTTGAC
CAACTCTATCAGAGCTTGGTTGACGGCAATTTCGATGATGCAGCTTGGGCGCAGGGTCGATGCGACGCAA
TCGTCCGATCCGGAGCCGGGACTGTCGGGCGTACACAAATCGCCCGCAGAAGCGCGGCCGTCTGGACCGA
TGGCTGTGTAGAAGTACTCGCCGATAGTGGAAACCGACGCCCCAGCACTCGTCCGGATCGGGAGATGGGG
GAGGCTAACTGAAACACGGAAGGAGACAATACCGGAAGGAACCCGCGCTATGACGGCAATAAAAAGACAG
AATAAAACGCACGGGTGTTGGGTCGTTTGTTCATAAACGCGGGGTTCGGTCCCAGGGCTGGCACTCTGTC
GATACCCCACCGAGACCCCATTGGGGCCAATACGCCCGCGTTTCTTCCTTTTCCCCACCCCACCCCCCAA
GTTCGGGTGAAGGCCCAGGGCTCGCAGCCAACGTCGGGGCGGCAGGCCCTGCCATAGCCACTGGCCCCGT
GGGTTAGGGACGGGGTCCCCCATGGGGAATGGTTTATGGTTCGTGGGGGTTATTATTTTGGGCGTTGCGT
GGGGTCAGGTCCACGACTGGACTGAGCAGACAGACCCATGGTTTTTGGATGGCCTGGGCATGGACCGCAT
GTACTGGCGCGACACGAACACCGGGCGTCTGTGGCTGCCAAACACCCCCGACCCCCAAAAACCACCGCGC
GGATTTCTGGCGTGCCAAGCTAGTCGACCAATTCTCATGTTTGACAGCTTATCATCGCAGATCCGGGCAA
CGTTGTTGCCATTGCTGCAGGCGCAGAACTGGTAGGTATGGAAGATCTATACATTGAATCAATATTGGCA
ATTAGCCATATTAGTCATTGGTTATATAGCATAAATCAATATTGGCTATTGGCCATTGCATACGTTGTAT
CTATATCATAATATGTACATTTATATTGGCTCATGTCCAATATGACCGCCATGTT
Features (pLannotate 1.2.2; 37 found; start..end, strand, type, name):
      1..380     +  enhancer       CMV enhancer: human cytomegalovirus immediate early enhancer
    382..581     +  promoter       CMV promoter: human cytomegalovirus (CMV) immediate early promoter
    741..3938    +  CDS            PDGFRA: PGFRA_HUMAN - Also known as PDGFR2, RHEPDGFRA. Experimental evidence at protein level: Swiss-Prot protein existence level 1. Tyrosine-protein kinase that acts as a cell-surface receptor for PDGFA, PDGFB and PDGFC and plays an essential role in the regulation of embryonic development, cell proliferation, survival and chemotaxis. Depending on the context, promotes or inhibits cell proliferation and cell migration. Plays an important role in the differentiation of bone marrow-derived mesenchymal stem cells. Required for normal skeleton development and cephalic closure during embryonic development
   3964..4098    -  polyA_signal   SV40 poly(A) signal: SV40 polyadenylation signal
   4121..4204    -  CDS            large T antigen (fragment): large T antigen from SV40 (simian virus 40)
   4207..4247    +  CDS            rop (fragment): Rop protein, which maintains plasmids at low copy number; rop
   4359..4377    -  misc_feature   MCS (fragment): pUC18/19 multiple cloning site
   4852..6641    -  rep_origin     oriP: Epstein-Barr virus oriP replication origin (Yates et al., 2000)
   6642..6860    -  CDS            gL (fragment): GL_EBVB9 - Experimental evidence at protein level: Swiss-Prot protein existence level 1. The heterodimer glycoprotein H-glycoprotein L is required for the fusion of viral and plasma membranes leading to virus entry into the host cell. Acts as a functional inhibitor of gH and maintains gH in an inhibited form. Upon binding to host integrins, gL dissociates from gH leading to activation of the viral fusion glycoproteins gB and gH. Fusion of EBV with B-lymphocytes requires the additional receptor- binding protein gp42, which forms a complex with gH/gL. The heterodimer gH/gL targets also host EPHA
   6943..7986    -  CDS            EBNA1 (fragment): Epstein-Barr nuclear antigen 1, also known as EBNA-1 crucial for latent viral infection, and for episomal amplification of vectors containing the oriP origin (Okita et al., 2013)
   8180..8201    -  promoter       chicken β-actin promoter (fragment): No description available
   8198..8219    -  promoter       chicken β-actin promoter (fragment): contains a 21-bp deletion relative to the standard chicken β-actin promoter
   8237..8263    -  promoter       chicken β-actin promoter (fragment): contains a 21-bp deletion relative to the standard chicken β-actin promoter
   8327..8684    -  CDS            EBNA1 (fragment): Epstein-Barr nuclear antigen 1, also known as EBNA-1 crucial for latent viral infection, and for episomal amplification of vectors containing the oriP origin (Okita et al., 2013)
   8722..9066    -  CDS            BRRF2_EBVB9 (fragment): Protein inferred from homology: Swiss-Prot protein existence level 3. From Epstein-Barr virus (strain B95-8) (HHV-4) (Human herpesvirus 4).
   9069..9092    -  promoter       tet promoter (fragment): E. coli promoter for tetracycline efflux protein gene
   9205..9309    +  promoter       AmpR promoter: bla
   9310..10170   +  CDS            AmpR: β-lactamase; bla; confers resistance to ampicillin, carbenicillin, and related antibiotics
  10341..10929   +  rep_origin     ori: high-copy-number ColE1/pMB1/pBR322/pUC origin of replication
  10975..11044   -  CDS            TcR (fragment): tetracycline efflux protein; tet; confers resistance to tetracycline
  11109..11143   +  promoter       HSV TK promoter (fragment): herpes simplex virus thymidine kinase promoter
  11144..11251   +  rep_origin     ori (fragment): high-copy-number ColE1/pMB1/pBR322/pUC origin of replication
  11299..11586   -  CDS            bla (fragment): BLAT_ECOLX - Experimental evidence at protein level: Swiss-Prot protein existence level 1. TEM-type are the most prevalent beta-lactamases in enterobacteria; they hydrolyze the beta-lactam bond in susceptible beta-lactam antibiotics, thus conferring resistance to penicillins and cephalosporins. TEM-3 and TEM-4 are capable of hydrolyzing cefotaxime and ceftazidime. TEM-5 is capable of hydrolyzing ceftazidime. TEM-6 is capable of hydrolyzing ceftazidime and aztreonam. TEM-8/CAZ-2, TEM- 16/CAZ-7 and TEM-24/CAZ-6 are markedly active against ceftazidime. IRT- 4 shows resistance to beta-lactamase in
  11587..11628   -  promoter       AmpR promoter (fragment): bla
  11691..11739   +  polyA_signal   poly(A) signal: synthetic polyadenylation signal
  11753..11844   +  misc_feature   pause site: RNA polymerase II transcriptional pause signal from the human α2 globin gene
  12023..12054   +  promoter       minP: minimal TATA-box promoter with low basal activity
  12095..12811   +  CDS            EGFP: EGFP is a basic (constitutively fluorescent) green fluorescent protein published in 1996, derived from Aequorea victoria. It is reported to be a rapidly-maturing weak dimer with moderate acid sensitivity.
  12809..12931   +  CDS            Odc1 (fragment): DCOR_MOUSE - Also known as Odc. Experimental evidence at protein level: Swiss-Prot protein existence level 1. Catalyzes the first and rate-limiting step of polyamine biosynthesis that converts ornithine into putrescine, which is the precursor for the polyamines, spermidine and spermine. Polyamines are essential for cell proliferation and are implicated in cellular processes, ranging from DNA replication to apoptosis. From Mus musculus (Mouse).
  12998..13119   -  polyA_signal   SV40 poly(A) signal: SV40 polyadenylation signal
  13142..13210   -  CDS            large T antigen (fragment): large T antigen from SV40 (simian virus 40)
  13265..13456   -  CDS            UL24 (fragment): UL24_EHV4 - Experimental evidence at transcript level: Swiss-Prot protein existence level 2. May participate in nuclear egress of viral particles. Plays a role in the dispersal of several host nucleolar proteins including NCL/nucleolin and NPM1. Since deletion of host NCL/nucleolin negatively impact on nuclear egress, UL24 supposedly acts on this process through its effect on host nucleoli (By similarity). From Equine herpesvirus 4 (strain 1942) (EHV-4) (Equine rhinopneumonitis virus).
  13430..13492   +  promoter       Mini-TK promoter: minimal herpes simplex virus (HSV) thymidine kinase promoter
  13535..14572   +  CDS            HygR: hygromycin B phosphotransferase confers resistance to hygromycin
  14614..14662   +  polyA_signal   HSV TK poly(A) signal: herpes simplex virus thymidine kinase polyadenylation signal (Cole and Stacy, 1985)
  14862..15086   +  CDS            gH (fragment): GH_HHV11 - Experimental evidence at protein level: Swiss-Prot protein existence level 1. The heterodimer glycoprotein H-glycoprotein L is required for the fusion of viral and plasma membranes leading to virus entry into the host cell. Following initial binding to host receptor, membrane fusion is mediated by the fusion machinery composed of gB and the heterodimer gH/gL. May also be involved in the fusion between the virion envelope and the outer nuclear membrane during virion morphogenesis. From Human herpesvirus 1 (strain 17) (HHV-1) (Human herpes simplex virus 1).
  15117..15142   -  CDS            bla(M) (fragment): β-lactamase lacking the signal sequence; bla(M); allows cytosolic expression of β-lactamase
