[The description below was written by a language model from this plasmid's Addgene catalogue record and pLannotate feature annotations shown in this document.]
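Description:
pCEP4-myc-PDGFRA-D842V_EGFP-PEST_reporter is a mammalian expression and signalling-reporter plasmid built on the Invitrogen pCEP4 episomal backbone. In E. coli it is propagated through a high-copy ColE1/pUC-type origin with ampicillin resistance. In mammalian cells the Epstein-Barr virus oriP origin and the EBNA1 gene allow it to persist as an extrachromosomal episome. A hygromycin phosphotransferase cassette, driven by an HSV thymidine kinase promoter and ending in the TK polyadenylation signal, provides selection.

The plasmid carries two functional units. In the first, the CMV immediate-early enhancer/promoter drives human PDGFRA bearing the D842V substitution, followed by an SV40 poly(A) signal. According to the catalogue entry, the receptor's N terminus carries an influenza HA signal peptide and an extracellular c-myc epitope, which would permit detection of the receptor at the cell surface. Neither element is called separately in the feature tables. The second unit is the reporter. The record describes an array of serum response elements placed upstream of a minimal TATA-box promoter (minP), driving EGFP fused to the PEST degradation region of mouse ornithine decarboxylase, with its own SV40 poly(A). The PEST sequence shortens EGFP half-life, so fluorescence follows current pathway activity more closely. A synthetic poly(A) signal and an RNA polymerase II pause site upstream of the reporter limit read-through transcription. The SRE array itself is not annotated.

Because receptor and readout sit on one plasmid, green fluorescence reports signalling from the D842V mutant. Two sequence records are provided, of 15,315 and 15,506 nt. They share the same architecture but differ mainly in that the NGS-derived record shows EBNA1 as split fragments, whereas the depositor record shows it intact.
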