Addgene plasmid #172598: pCEP4-myc-PDGFRA-D842V_EGFP-PEST_reporter
Purpose: Mammalian fluorescent (EGFP-PEST) reporter plasmid for PDGFRA-D842V mutant signaling.
Depositing lab: Daniel Kiss. Depositing organization: Houston Methodist. Publication: Polygenic risk impacts PDGFRA mutation penetrance in non-syndromic cleft lip and palate. Yu Y, Alvarado R, Petty LE, Bohlender RJ, Shaw DM, Below JE, Bejar N, Ruiz OE, Tandon B, Eisenhoffer GT, Kiss DL, Huff CD, Letra A, Hecht JT. Hum Mol Genet. 2022 Jul 21;31(14):2348-2357. doi: 10.1093/hmg/ddac037. PubMed 35147171.
Backbone
  Vector backbone: pCEP4
  Backbone manufacturer: Invitrogen
  Backbone size w/o insert (bp): 10375
  Vector type: Mammalian Expression ; EGFP-PEST_Reporter
  Selectable markers: Hygromycin
Growth in bacteria
  Bacterial resistance: Ampicillin, 100 μg/mL
  Growth temperature: 37°C
  Growth strain: DH5alpha
  Copy number: High Copy
Gene/Insert
  Gene/Insert name: myc-PDGFRA-D842V (alt names: Array of serum response elements (SRE) to drive destabilized GFP expression from a minimal promoter.; PDGFRA)
  Species: H. sapiens (human), Synthetic
  Insert size (bp): 3324
  Mutation: PDGFRA-D842V
  Entrez Gene: PDGFRA (a.k.a. CD140A, PDGFR-2, PDGFR2)
  Promoter: CMV
  Tag / fusion protein: Extracellular c-myc epitope tag (N terminal on insert); Signal peptide from influenza HA (N terminal on insert)
  Cloning method: Ligation Independent Cloning
  Sequencing primers: 5′ CMV-F; 3′ pGEX 3'
Resource information
  A portion of this plasmid was derived from a plasmid made by: Erik Procko (Addgene plasmid # 136456)
Terms and licenses: Academic/Nonprofit Terms; Industry Terms: Not Available to Industry
How to cite: pCEP4-myc-PDGFRA-D842V_EGFP-PEST_reporter was a gift from Daniel Kiss (Addgene plasmid # 172598 ; http://n2t.net/addgene:172598 ; RRID:Addgene_172598)
